>Addgene plasmid #75246 | Helios-CRISPR-Nick 1/2 (PX461-EF1a-pSpCas9n(BB)-2A-GFP) | depositor full sequence | sequence record 142288 | Helios-CRISPR-Nick 1/2 (PX461-EF1a-pSpCas9n(BB)-2A-GFP) sequence 9703 bps
GAGGGCCTATTTCCCATGATTCCTTCATATTTGCATATACGATACAAGGCTGTTAGAGAGATAATTGGAA
TTAATTTGACTGTAAACACAAAGATATTAGTACAAAATACGTGACGTAGAAAGTAATAATTTCTTGGGTA
GTTTGCAGTTTTAAAATTATGTTTTAAAATGGACTATCATATGCTTACCGTAACTTGAAAGTATTTCGAT
TTCTTGGCTTTATATATCTTGTGGAAAGGACGAAACACCGGCATATTGGAGTGCTCCCTTTGTTTTAGAG
CTAGAAATAGCAAGTTAAAATAAGGCTAGTCCGTTATCAACTTGAAAAAGTGGCACCGAGTCGGTGCTTT
TTTGTTTTAGAGCTAGAAATAGCAAGTTAAAATAAGGCTAGTCCGTTTTTAGCGCGTGCGCCAATTCTGC
AGACAAATGGCTCTAGTGGTCTTGAAAGGAGTGGGAATTGGCTCCGGTGCCCGTCAGTGGGCAGAGCGCA
CATCGCCCACAGTCCCCGAGAAGTTGGGGGGAGGGGTCGGCAATTGAACCGGTGCCTAGAGAAGGTGGCG
CGGGGTAAACTGGGAAAGTGATGTCGTGTACTGGCTCCGCCTTTTTCCCGAGGGTGGGGGAGAACCGTAT
ATAAGTGCAGTAGTCGCCGTGAACGTTCTTTTTCGCAACGGGTTTGCCGCCAGAACACAGGTAAGTGCCG
TGTGTGGTTCCCGCGGGCCTGGCCTCTTTACGGGTTATGGCCCTTGCGTGCCTTGAATTACTTCCACCTG
GCTGCAGTACGTGATTCTTGATCCCGAGCTTCGGGTTGGAAGTGGGTGGGAGAGTTCGAGGCCTTGCGCT
TAAGGAGCCCCTTCGCCTCGTGCTTGAGTTGAGGCCTGGCCTGGGCGCTGGGGCCGCCGCGTGCGAATCT
GGTGGCACCTTCGCGCCTGTCTCGCTGCTTTCGATAAGTCTCTAGCCATTTAAAATTTTTGATGACCTGC
TGCGACGCTTTTTTTCTGGCAAGATAGTCTTGTAAATGCGGGCCAAGATCTGCACACTGGTATTTCGGTT
TTTGGGGCCGCGGGCGGCGACGGGGCCCGTGCGTCCCAGCGCACATGTTCGGCGAGGCGGGGCCTGCGAG
CGCGGCCACCGAGAATCGGACGGGGGTAGTCTCAAGCTGGCCGGCCTGCTCTGGTGCCTGGCCTCGCGCC
GCCGTGTATCGCCCCGCCCTGGGCGGCAAGGCTGGCCCGGTCGGCACCAGTTGCGTGAGCGGAAAGATGG
CCGCTTCCCGGCCCTGCTGCAGGGAGCTCAAAATGGAGGACGCGGCGCTCGGGAGAGCGGGCGGGTGAGT
CACCCACACAAAGGAAAAGGGCCTTTCCGTCCTCAGCCGTCGCTTCATGTGACTCCACGGAGTACCGGGC
GCCGTCCAGGCACCTCGATTAGTTCTCGAGCTTTTGGAGTACGTCGTCTTTAGGTTGGGGGGAGGGGTTT
TATGCGATGGAGTTTCCCCACACTGAGTGGGTGGAGACTGAAGTTAGGCCAGCTTGGCACTTGATGTAAT
TCTCCTTGGAATTTGCCCTTTTTGAGTTTGGATCTTGGTTCATTCTCAAGCCTCAGACAGTGGTTCAAAG
TTTTTTTCTTCCATTTCAGGTGTCGTGAGGAATTTCGACATTTCCGGTGCCACCATGGACTATAAGGACC
ACGACGGAGACTACAAGGATCATGATATTGATTACAAAGACGATGACGATAAGATGGCCCCAAAGAAGAA
GCGGAAGGTCGGTATCCACGGAGTCCCAGCAGCCGACAAGAAGTACAGCATCGGCCTGGCCATCGGCACC
AACTCTGTGGGCTGGGCCGTGATCACCGACGAGTACAAGGTGCCCAGCAAGAAATTCAAGGTGCTGGGCA
ACACCGACCGGCACAGCATCAAGAAGAACCTGATCGGAGCCCTGCTGTTCGACAGCGGCGAAACAGCCGA
GGCCACCCGGCTGAAGAGAACCGCCAGAAGAAGATACACCAGACGGAAGAACCGGATCTGCTATCTGCAA
GAGATCTTCAGCAACGAGATGGCCAAGGTGGACGACAGCTTCTTCCACAGACTGGAAGAGTCCTTCCTGG
TGGAAGAGGATAAGAAGCACGAGCGGCACCCCATCTTCGGCAACATCGTGGACGAGGTGGCCTACCACGA
GAAGTACCCCACCATCTACCACCTGAGAAAGAAACTGGTGGACAGCACCGACAAGGCCGACCTGCGGCTG
ATCTATCTGGCCCTGGCCCACATGATCAAGTTCCGGGGCCACTTCCTGATCGAGGGCGACCTGAACCCCG
ACAACAGCGACGTGGACAAGCTGTTCATCCAGCTGGTGCAGACCTACAACCAGCTGTTCGAGGAAAACCC
CATCAACGCCAGCGGCGTGGACGCCAAGGCCATCCTGTCTGCCAGACTGAGCAAGAGCAGACGGCTGGAA
AATCTGATCGCCCAGCTGCCCGGCGAGAAGAAGAATGGCCTGTTCGGCAACCTGATTGCCCTGAGCCTGG
GCCTGACCCCCAACTTCAAGAGCAACTTCGACCTGGCCGAGGATGCCAAACTGCAGCTGAGCAAGGACAC
CTACGACGACGACCTGGACAACCTGCTGGCCCAGATCGGCGACCAGTACGCCGACCTGTTTCTGGCCGCC
AAGAACCTGTCCGACGCCATCCTGCTGAGCGACATCCTGAGAGTGAACACCGAGATCACCAAGGCCCCCC
TGAGCGCCTCTATGATCAAGAGATACGACGAGCACCACCAGGACCTGACCCTGCTGAAAGCTCTCGTGCG
GCAGCAGCTGCCTGAGAAGTACAAAGAGATTTTCTTCGACCAGAGCAAGAACGGCTACGCCGGCTACATT
GACGGCGGAGCCAGCCAGGAAGAGTTCTACAAGTTCATCAAGCCCATCCTGGAAAAGATGGACGGCACCG
AGGAACTGCTCGTGAAGCTGAACAGAGAGGACCTGCTGCGGAAGCAGCGGACCTTCGACAACGGCAGCAT
CCCCCACCAGATCCACCTGGGAGAGCTGCACGCCATTCTGCGGCGGCAGGAAGATTTTTACCCATTCCTG
AAGGACAACCGGGAAAAGATCGAGAAGATCCTGACCTTCCGCATCCCCTACTACGTGGGCCCTCTGGCCA
GGGGAAACAGCAGATTCGCCTGGATGACCAGAAAGAGCGAGGAAACCATCACCCCCTGGAACTTCGAGGA
AGTGGTGGACAAGGGCGCTTCCGCCCAGAGCTTCATCGAGCGGATGACCAACTTCGATAAGAACCTGCCC
AACGAGAAGGTGCTGCCCAAGCACAGCCTGCTGTACGAGTACTTCACCGTGTATAACGAGCTGACCAAAG
TGAAATACGTGACCGAGGGAATGAGAAAGCCCGCCTTCCTGAGCGGCGAGCAGAAAAAGGCCATCGTGGA
CCTGCTGTTCAAGACCAACCGGAAAGTGACCGTGAAGCAGCTGAAAGAGGACTACTTCAAGAAAATCGAG
TGCTTCGACTCCGTGGAAATCTCCGGCGTGGAAGATCGGTTCAACGCCTCCCTGGGCACATACCACGATC
TGCTGAAAATTATCAAGGACAAGGACTTCCTGGACAATGAGGAAAACGAGGACATTCTGGAAGATATCGT
GCTGACCCTGACACTGTTTGAGGACAGAGAGATGATCGAGGAACGGCTGAAAACCTATGCCCACCTGTTC
GACGACAAAGTGATGAAGCAGCTGAAGCGGCGGAGATACACCGGCTGGGGCAGGCTGAGCCGGAAGCTGA
TCAACGGCATCCGGGACAAGCAGTCCGGCAAGACAATCCTGGATTTCCTGAAGTCCGACGGCTTCGCCAA
CAGAAACTTCATGCAGCTGATCCACGACGACAGCCTGACCTTTAAAGAGGACATCCAGAAAGCCCAGGTG
TCCGGCCAGGGCGATAGCCTGCACGAGCACATTGCCAATCTGGCCGGCAGCCCCGCCATTAAGAAGGGCA
TCCTGCAGACAGTGAAGGTGGTGGACGAGCTCGTGAAAGTGATGGGCCGGCACAAGCCCGAGAACATCGT
GATCGAAATGGCCAGAGAGAACCAGACCACCCAGAAGGGACAGAAGAACAGCCGCGAGAGAATGAAGCGG
ATCGAAGAGGGCATCAAAGAGCTGGGCAGCCAGATCCTGAAAGAACACCCCGTGGAAAACACCCAGCTGC
AGAACGAGAAGCTGTACCTGTACTACCTGCAGAATGGGCGGGATATGTACGTGGACCAGGAACTGGACAT
CAACCGGCTGTCCGACTACGATGTGGACCATATCGTGCCTCAGAGCTTTCTGAAGGACGACTCCATCGAC
AACAAGGTGCTGACCAGAAGCGACAAGAACCGGGGCAAGAGCGACAACGTGCCCTCCGAAGAGGTCGTGA
AGAAGATGAAGAACTACTGGCGGCAGCTGCTGAACGCCAAGCTGATTACCCAGAGAAAGTTCGACAATCT
GACCAAGGCCGAGAGAGGCGGCCTGAGCGAACTGGATAAGGCCGGCTTCATCAAGAGACAGCTGGTGGAA
ACCCGGCAGATCACAAAGCACGTGGCACAGATCCTGGACTCCCGGATGAACACTAAGTACGACGAGAATG
ACAAGCTGATCCGGGAAGTGAAAGTGATCACCCTGAAGTCCAAGCTGGTGTCCGATTTCCGGAAGGATTT
CCAGTTTTACAAAGTGCGCGAGATCAACAACTACCACCACGCCCACGACGCCTACCTGAACGCCGTCGTG
GGAACCGCCCTGATCAAAAAGTACCCTAAGCTGGAAAGCGAGTTCGTGTACGGCGACTACAAGGTGTACG
ACGTGCGGAAGATGATCGCCAAGAGCGAGCAGGAAATCGGCAAGGCTACCGCCAAGTACTTCTTCTACAG
CAACATCATGAACTTTTTCAAGACCGAGATTACCCTGGCCAACGGCGAGATCCGGAAGCGGCCTCTGATC
GAGACAAACGGCGAAACCGGGGAGATCGTGTGGGATAAGGGCCGGGATTTTGCCACCGTGCGGAAAGTGC
TGAGCATGCCCCAAGTGAATATCGTGAAAAAGACCGAGGTGCAGACAGGCGGCTTCAGCAAAGAGTCTAT
CCTGCCCAAGAGGAACAGCGATAAGCTGATCGCCAGAAAGAAGGACTGGGACCCTAAGAAGTACGGCGGC
TTCGACAGCCCCACCGTGGCCTATTCTGTGCTGGTGGTGGCCAAAGTGGAAAAGGGCAAGTCCAAGAAAC
TGAAGAGTGTGAAAGAGCTGCTGGGGATCACCATCATGGAAAGAAGCAGCTTCGAGAAGAATCCCATCGA
CTTTCTGGAAGCCAAGGGCTACAAAGAAGTGAAAAAGGACCTGATCATCAAGCTGCCTAAGTACTCCCTG
TTCGAGCTGGAAAACGGCCGGAAGAGAATGCTGGCCTCTGCCGGCGAACTGCAGAAGGGAAACGAACTGG
CCCTGCCCTCCAAATATGTGAACTTCCTGTACCTGGCCAGCCACTATGAGAAGCTGAAGGGCTCCCCCGA
GGATAATGAGCAGAAACAGCTGTTTGTGGAACAGCACAAGCACTACCTGGACGAGATCATCGAGCAGATC
AGCGAGTTCTCCAAGAGAGTGATCCTGGCCGACGCTAATCTGGACAAAGTGCTGTCCGCCTACAACAAGC
ACCGGGATAAGCCCATCAGAGAGCAGGCCGAGAATATCATCCACCTGTTTACCCTGACCAATCTGGGAGC
CCCTGCCGCCTTCAAGTACTTTGACACCACCATCGACCGGAAGAGGTACACCAGCACCAAAGAGGTGCTG
GACGCCACCCTGATCCACCAGAGCATCACCGGCCTGTACGAGACACGGATCGACCTGTCTCAGCTGGGAG
GCGACAAAAGGCCGGCGGCCACGAAAAAGGCCGGCCAGGCAAAAAAGAAAAAGGAATTCGGCAGTGGAGA
GGGCAGAGGAAGTCTGCTAACATGCGGTGACGTCGAGGAGAATCCTGGCCCAGTGAGCAAGGGCGAGGAG
CTGTTCACCGGGGTGGTGCCCATCCTGGTCGAGCTGGACGGCGACGTAAACGGCCACAAGTTCAGCGTGT
CCGGCGAGGGCGAGGGCGATGCCACCTACGGCAAGCTGACCCTGAAGTTCATCTGCACCACCGGCAAGCT
GCCCGTGCCCTGGCCCACCCTCGTGACCACCCTGACCTACGGCGTGCAGTGCTTCAGCCGCTACCCCGAC
CACATGAAGCAGCACGACTTCTTCAAGTCCGCCATGCCCGAAGGCTACGTCCAGGAGCGCACCATCTTCT
TCAAGGACGACGGCAACTACAAGACCCGCGCCGAGGTGAAGTTCGAGGGCGACACCCTGGTGAACCGCAT
CGAGCTGAAGGGCATCGACTTCAAGGAGGACGGCAACATCCTGGGGCACAAGCTGGAGTACAACTACAAC
AGCCACAACGTCTATATCATGGCCGACAAGCAGAAGAACGGCATCAAGGTGAACTTCAAGATCCGCCACA
ACATCGAGGACGGCAGCGTGCAGCTCGCCGACCACTACCAGCAGAACACCCCCATCGGCGACGGCCCCGT
GCTGCTGCCCGACAACCACTACCTGAGCACCCAGTCCGCCCTGAGCAAAGACCCCAACGAGAAGCGCGAT
CACATGGTCCTGCTGGAGTTCGTGACCGCCGCCGGGATCACTCTCGGCATGGACGAGCTGTACAAGGAAT
TCTAACTAGAGCTCGCTGATCAGCCTCGACTGTGCCTTCTAGTTGCCAGCCATCTGTTGTTTGCCCCTCC
CCCGTGCCTTCCTTGACCCTGGAAGGTGCCACTCCCACTGTCCTTTCCTAATAAAATGAGGAAATTGCAT
CGCATTGTCTGAGTAGGTGTCATTCTATTCTGGGGGGTGGGGTGGGGCAGGACAGCAAGGGGGAGGATTG
GGAAGAGAATAGCAGGCATGCTGGGGAGCGGCCGCAGGAACCCCTAGTGATGGAGTTGGCCACTCCCTCT
CTGCGCGCTCGCTCGCTCACTGAGGCCGGGCGACCAAAGGTCGCCCGACGCCCGGGCTTTGCCCGGGCGG
CCTCAGTGAGCGAGCGAGCGCGCAGCTGCCTGCAGGGGCGCCTGATGCGGTATTTTCTCCTTACGCATCT
GTGCGGTATTTCACACCGCATA
[142 nt withheld, positions 7163-7304]
C
[141 nt withheld, positions 7306-7446]
CCTTTGACGTTGGAGTCCACGTTCTTT
[37 nt withheld, positions 7474-7510]
ACCCTATCTCGGGCTATTCTTTTGATTTATAAGGGATTTTGCCGATTTCGGCCTATTGGTTAAAAAATGA
GCTGATTTAACAAAAATTTAACGCGAATTTTAACAAAATATTAACGTTTACAATTTTATGGTGCACTCTC
AGTACAATCTGCTCTGATGCCGCATAGTTAAGCCAGCCCCGACACCCGCCAACACCCGCTGACGCGCCCT
GACGGGCTTGTCTGCTCCCGGCATCCGCTTACAGACAAGCTGTGACCGTCTCCGGGAGCTGCATGTGTCA
GAGGTTTTCACCGTCATCACCGAAACGCGCGAGACGAAAGGGCCTCGTGATACGCCTATTTTTATAGGTT
AATGTCATGATAATAATGGTTTCTTAGACGTCAGGTGGCACTTTTCGGGGAAATGTGCGCGGAACCCCTA
TTTGTTTATTTTTCTAAATACATTCAAATATGTATCCGCTCATGAGACAATAACCCTGATAAATGCTTCA
ATAATATTGAAAAAGGAAGAGTATGAGTATTCAACATTTCCGTGTCGCCCTTATTCCCTTTTTTGCGGCA
TTTTGCCTTCCTGTTTTTGCTCACCCAGAAACGCTGGTGAAAGTAAAAGATGCTGAAGATCAGTTGGGTG
CACGAGTGGGTTACATCGAACTGGATCTCAACAGCGGTAAGATCCTTGAGAGTTTTCGCCCCGAAGAACG
TTTTCCAATGATGAGCACTTTTAAAGTTCTGCTATGTGGCGCGGTATTATCCCGTATTGACGCCGGGCAA
GAGCAACTCGGTCGCCGCATACACTATTCTCAGAATGACTTGGTTGAGTACTCACCAGTCACAGAAAAGC
ATCTTACGGATGGCATGACAGTAAGAGAATTATGCAGTGCTGCCATAACCATGAGTGATAACACTGCGGC
CAACTTACTTCTGACAACGATCGGAGGACCGAAGGAGCTAACCGCTTTTTTGCACAACATGGGGGATCAT
GTAACTCGCCTTGATCGTTGGGAACCGGAGCTGAATGAAGCCATACCAAACGACGAGCGTGACACCACGA
TGCCTGTAGCAATGGCAACAACGTTGCGCAAACTATTAACTGGCGAACTACTTACTCTAGCTTCCCGGCA
ACAATTAATAGACTGGATGGAGGCGGATAAAGTTGCAGGACCACTTCTGCGCTCGGCCCTTCCGGCTGGC
TGGTTTATTGCTGATAAATCTGGAGCCGGTGAGCGTGGAAGCCGCGGTATCATTGCAGCACTGGGGCCAG
ATGGTAAGCCCTCCCGTATCGTAGTTATCTACACGACGGGGAGTCAGGCAACTATGGATGAACGAAATAG
ACAGATCGCTGAGATAGGTGCCTCACTGATTAAGCATTGGTAACTGTCAGACCAAGTTTACTCATATATA
CTTTAGATTGATTTAAAACTTCATTTTTAATTTAAAAGGATCTAGGTGAAGATCCTTTTTGATAATCTCA
TGACCAAAATCCCTTAACGTGAGTTTTCGTTCCACTGAGCGTCAGACCCCGTAGAAAAGATCAAAGGATC
TTCTTGAGATCCTTTTTTTCTGCGCGTAATCTGCTGCTTGCAAACAAAAAAACCACCGCTACCAGCGGTG
GTTTGTTTGCCGGATCAAGAGCTACCAACTCTTTTTCCGAAGGTAACTGGCTTCAGCAGAGCGCAGATAC
CAAATACTGTCCTTCTAGTGTAGCCGTAGTTAGGCCACCACTTCAAGAACTCTGTAGCACCGCCTACATA
CCTCGCTCTGCTAATCCTGTTACCAGTGGCTGCTGCCAGTGGCGATAAGTCGTGTCTTACCGGGTTGGAC
TCAAGACGATAGTTACCGGATAAGGCGCAGCGGTCGGGCTGAACGGGGGGTTCGTGCACACAGCCCAGCT
TGGAGCGAACGACCTACACCGAACTGAGATACCTACAGCGTGAGCTATGAGAAAGCGCCACGCTTCCCGA
AGGGAGAAAGGCGGACAGGTATCCGGTAAGCGGCAGGGTCGGAACAGGAGAGCGCACGAGGGAGCTTCCA
GGGGGAAACGCCTGGTATCTTTATAGTCCTGTCGGGTTTCGCCACCTCTGACTTGAGCGTCGATTTTTGT
GATGCTCGTCAGGGGGGCGGAGCCTATGGAAAAACGCCAGCAACGCGGCCTTTTTACGGTTCCTGGCCTT
TTGCTGGCCTTTTGCTCACATGT
Features (pLannotate 1.2.2; 17 found; start..end, strand, type, name):
      1..241     +  promoter       U6 promoter: RNA polymerase III promoter for human U6 snRNA
    272..347     +  misc_RNA       gRNA scaffold: guide RNA scaffold for the Streptococcus pyogenes CRISPR/Cas9 system
    354..397     +  misc_RNA       gRNA scaffold (fragment): guide RNA scaffold for the Streptococcus pyogenes CRISPR/Cas9 system
    460..1638    +  promoter       EF-1α promoter: strong constitutive promoter for human elongation factor EF-1α
   1785..3500    +  CDS            Cas9(N): N-terminal portion of Streptococcus pyogenes Cas9 (Zetsche et al., 2015)
   3387..5885    +  CDS            Cas9(C): C-terminal portion of Streptococcus pyogenes Cas9 (Zetsche et al., 2015)
   5886..5933    +  CDS            nucleoplasmin NLS: bipartite nuclear localization signal from nucleoplasmin
   6003..6716    +  CDS            EGFP: EGFP is a basic (constitutively fluorescent) green fluorescent protein published in 1996, derived from Aequorea victoria. It is reported to be a rapidly-maturing weak dimer with moderate acid sensitivity.
   6750..6861    +  polyA_signal   bGH poly(A) signal: bovine growth hormone polyadenylation signal
   6966..7106    +  repeat_region  AAV2 ITR: inverted terminal repeat of adeno-associated virus serotype 2 inverted
   7111..7162    -  misc_feature   bom (fragment): basis of mobility region from pBR322
   7181..7561    +  rep_origin     M13 ori (sequence partly withheld): M13 bacteriophage origin of replication; arrow indicates direction of (+) strand synthesis
   7637..7686    -  misc_feature   bom (fragment): basis of mobility region from pBR322
   7788..7823    -  CDS            rop (fragment): Rop protein, which maintains plasmids at low copy number; rop
   7918..8022    +  promoter       AmpR promoter: bla
   8023..8883    +  CDS            AmpR: β-lactamase; bla; confers resistance to ampicillin, carbenicillin, and related antibiotics
   9054..9642    +  rep_origin     ori: high-copy-number ColE1/pMB1/pBR322/pUC origin of replication
