[The description below was written by a language model from this plasmid's Addgene catalogue record and pLannotate feature annotations shown in this document.]
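Description:
Helios-CRISPR-Nick 1/2 is a mammalian CRISPR expression plasmid of about 9.7 kb, built on the PX461 pSpCas9n(BB)-2A-GFP backbone. It is one half of a paired-nickase set directed against human Helios (IKZF2). In bacteria it replicates from a high-copy ColE1/pUC-type origin and is selected with ampicillin through the bla gene. An M13/f1 phage origin and a single AAV2 ITR are also annotated as backbone remnants. There is no mammalian drug marker, so transfected cells are identified or sorted by GFP fluorescence.

The plasmid carries two expression units. A human U6 RNA polymerase III promoter drives a single guide RNA, made up of the Helios-specific spacer fused to the Streptococcus pyogenes gRNA scaffold. The depositor notes that the guide targets all IKZF2 isoforms, has at least three mismatches to any other human site, and carries two extra non-matching guanines at its 5' end to improve specificity. Downstream, the original CBh promoter has been replaced by the human EF-1α promoter. This promoter drives the S. pyogenes Cas9 nickase, which the annotation tool splits into overlapping N- and C-terminal portions. The nickase carries a nucleoplasmin NLS and, according to the construct name, is linked through a 2A peptide to EGFP; the 2A itself is not annotated in the feature table. The unit ends with a bGH polyadenylation signal.

A nickase cuts only one DNA strand, so this plasmid must be co-transfected with its partner plasmid (2/2), which encodes the second, offset guide. Together the two nicks produce a double-strand break for disrupting Helios in human cells with reduced off-target cleavage. The associated study concerned NFAT-associated proteins in T cells.
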