Addgene plasmid #75246: Helios-CRISPR-Nick 1/2 (PX461-EF1a-pSpCas9n(BB)-2A-GFP)
Purpose: CRISPR/Cas9 NICKASE plasmid against human Helios (1/2)
Depositing lab: Ria Baumgrass. Depositing organization: Deutsches Rheuma-Forschungszentrum Berlin (DRFZ). Publication: Identification of Novel Nuclear Factor of Activated T Cells (NFAT)-Associated Proteins in T cells. Gabriel CH, Gross F, Karl M, Stephanowitz H, Hennig AF, Weber M, Gryzik S, Bachmann I, Hecklau K, Wienands J, Schuchhardt J, Herzel H, Radbruch A, Krause E, Baumgrass R. J Biol Chem. 2016 Sep 16. pii: jbc.M116.739326. 10.1074/jbc.M116.739326 PubMed 27637333.
Backbone
  Vector backbone: PX461-pSpCas9n(BB)2A-GFP
  Backbone manufacturer: Feng Zhang (Plasmid #48140)
  Backbone size w/o insert (bp): 9703
  Total vector size (bp): 9703
  Modifications to backbone: CBH promoter exchanged for hEF1a promoter
  Vector type: CRISPR
  Selectable markers: GFP
Growth in bacteria
  Bacterial resistance: Ampicillin, 100 μg/mL
  Growth temperature: 37°C
  Growth strain: NEB Stable
  Copy number: Unknown
Gene/Insert
  Gene/Insert name: sgRNA against human Helios (alt name: IKZF2)
  gRNA/shRNA sequence: (gg)CATATTGGAGTGCTCCCTTT
  Species: H. sapiens (human)
  GenBank ID: 22807 (Gene-ID)
  Entrez Gene: IKZF2 (a.k.a. ANF1A2, HELIOS, ZNF1A2, ZNFN1A2)
Terms and licenses: Academic/Nonprofit Terms; Industry Terms: Not Available to Industry
Depositor comments: gRNA contains at least 3 missmatches against human DNA (http://crispr.mit.edu) 2 additional nonmatching Guanidines added at 5' to enhnace specificy (Kim, D. et al. Digenome-seq: genome-wide profiling of CRISPR-Cas9 off-target effects in human cells. Nat. Methods 12, 237–43, 1 p following 243 (2015).) targets all isoforms. MUST BE COTRANSFECTED WITH PLASMID #75247
How to cite: Helios-CRISPR-Nick 1/2 (PX461-EF1a-pSpCas9n(BB)-2A-GFP) was a gift from Ria Baumgrass (Addgene plasmid # 75246 ; http://n2t.net/addgene:75246 ; RRID:Addgene_75246)
