>Addgene plasmid #75246 | Helios-CRISPR-Nick 1/2 (PX461-EF1a-pSpCas9n(BB)-2A-GFP) | addgene partial sequence | sequence record 148256 | LKO1_5 5'-GACTATCATATGCTTACCGT-3'
AAGGACGAAACACCGGCATATTGGAGTGCTCCCTTTGTTTTAGAGCTAGAAATAGCAAGTTAAAATAAGG
CTAGTCCGTTATCAACTTGAAAAAGTGGCACCGAGTCGGTGCTTTTTTGTTTTAGAGCTAGAAATAGCAA
GTTAAAATAAGGCTAGTCCGTTTTTAGCGCGTGCGCCAATTCTGCAGACAAATGGCTCTAGTGGTCTTGA
AAGGAGTGGGAATTGGCTCCGGTGCCCGTCAGTGGGCAGAGCGCACATCGCCCACAGTCCCCGAGAAGTT
GGGGGGAGGGGTCGGCAATTGAACCGGTGCCTAGAGAAGGTGGCGCGGGGTAAACTGGGAAAGTGATGTC
GTGTACTGGCTCCGCCTTTTTCCCGAGGGTGGGGGAGAACCGTATATAAGTGCAGTAGTCGCCGTGAACG
TTCTTTTTCGCAACGGGTTTGCCGCCAGAACACAGGTAAGTGCCGTGTGTGGTTCCCGCGGGCCTGGCCT
CTTTACGGGTTATGGCCCTTGCGTGCCTTGAATTACTTCCACCTGGCTGCAGTACGTGATTCTTGATCCC
GAGCTTCGGGTTGGAAGTGGGTGGGAGAGTTCGAGGCCTTGCGCTTAAGGAGCCCCTTCGCCTCGTGCTT
GAGTTGAGGCCTGGCCTGGGCGCTGGGGCCGCCGCGTGCGAATCTGGTGGCACCTTCGCGCCTGTCTCGC
TGCTT
