>Addgene plasmid #75246 | Helios-CRISPR-Nick 1/2 (PX461-EF1a-pSpCas9n(BB)-2A-GFP) | addgene partial sequence | sequence record 148257 | StrepPyoCas9-5UTR-F 5'-CGGTGCCACTTTTTCAAGTTG-3'
CCAATATGCCGGTGTTTCGTCCTTTCCACAAGATATATAAAGCCAAGAAATCGAAATACTTTCAAGTTAC
GGTAAGCATATGATAGTCCATTTTAAAACATAATTTTAAAACTGCAAACTACCCAAGAAATTATTACTTT
CTACGTCACGTATTTTGTACTAATATCTTTGTGTTTACAGTCAAATTAATTCCAATTATCTCTCTAACAG
CCTTGTATCGTATATGCAAATATGAAGGAATCATGGGAAATAGGCCCTCACATGTGAGCAAAAGGCCAGC
AAAAGGCCAGGAACCGTAAAAAGGCCGCGTTGCTGGCGTTTTTCCATAGGCTCCGCCCCCCTGACGAGCA
TCACAAAAATCGACGCTCAAGTCAGAGGTGGCGAAACCCGACAGGACTATAAAGATACCAGGCGTTTCCC
CCTGGAAGCTCCCTCGTGCGCTCTCCTGTTCCGACCCTGCCGCTTACCGGATACCT
